>Addgene plasmid #20317 | pTC-mcs | depositor full sequence | sequence record 9552 | Author sequence
TGATCACCGCGGCCATGATGGCCGGACAAACAACAGATAAAACGAAAGGCCCAGTCTTTCGACTGAGCCT
TTCGTTTTATTTGATGCCTGGCAGTCGATCGTACGCTAGTTAACTACGTCGACATCGATTTAATTAAGTT
TAAACGCGGCCGCACGCGTTGCGCTCGGTCGTTCGGCTGCGGCGAGCGGTATCAGCTCACTCAAAGGCGG
TAATACGGTTATCCACAGAATCAGGGGATAACGCAGGAAAGAACATGTGAGCAAAAGGCCAGCAAAAGGC
CAGGAACCGTAAAAAGGCCGCGTTGCTGGCGTTTTTCCATAGGCTCCGCCCCCCTGACGAGCATCACAAA
AATCGACGCTCAAGTCAGAGGTGGCGAAACCCGACAGGACTATAAAGATACCAGGCGTTTCCCCCTGGAA
GCTCCCTCGTGCGCTCTCCTGTTCCGACCCTGCCGCTTACCGGATACCTGTCCGCCTTTCTCCCTTCGGG
AAGCGTGGCGCTTTCTCAATGCTCACGCTGTAGGTATCTCAGTTCGGTGTAGGTCGTTCGCTCCAAGCTG
GGCTGTGTGCACGAACCCCCCGTTCAGCCCGACCGCTGCGCCTTATCCGGTAACTATCGTCTTGAGTCCA
ACCCGGTAAGACACGACTTATCGCCACTGGCAGCAGCCACTGGTAACAGGATTAGCAGAGCGAGGTATGT
AGGCGGTGCTACAGAGTTCTTGAAGTGGTGGCCTAACTACGGCTACACTAGAAGGACAGTATTTGGTATC
TGCGCTCTGCTGAAGCCAGTTACCTTCGGAAAAAGAGTTGGTAGCTCTTGATCCGGCAAACAAACCACCG
CTGGTAGCGGTGGTTTTTTTGTTTGCAAGCAGCAGATTACGCGCAGAAAAAAAGGATCTCAAGAAGATCC
TTTGATCTTTTCTACGGGGTCTGACGCTCAGTGGAACTAGTGAGGTCTGCCTCGTGAAGAAGGTGTTGCT
GACTCATACCAGGCCTGAATCGCCCCATCATCCAGCCAGAAAGTGAGGGAGCCACGGTTGATGAGAGCTT
TGTTGTAGGTGGACCAGTTGGTGATTTTGAACTTTTGCTTTGCCACGGAACGGTCTGCGTTGTCGGGAAG
ATGCGTGATCTGATCCTTCAACTCAGCAAAAGTTCGATTTATTCAACAAAGCCGCCGTCCCGTCAAGTCA
GCGTAATGCTCTGCCAGTGTTACAACCAATTAACCAATTCTGATTAGAAAAACTCATCGAGCATCAAATG
AAACTGCAATTTATTCATATCAGGATTATCAATACCATATTTTTGAAAAAGCCGTTTCTGTAATGAAGGA
GAAAACTCACCGAGGCAGTTCCATAGGATGGCAAGATCCTGGTATCGGTCTGCGATTCCGACTCGTCCAA
CATCAATACAACCTATTAATTTCCCCTCGTCAAAAATAAGGTTATCAAGTGAGAAATCACCATGAGTGAC
GACTGAATCCGGTGAGAATGGCAAAAGATTATGCATTTCTTTCCAGACTTGTTCAACAGGCCAGCCATTA
CGCTCGTCATCAAAATCACTCGCATCAACCAAACCGTTATTCATTCGTGATTGCGCCTGAGCGAGACGAA
ATACGCGATCGCTGTTAAAAGGACAATTACAAACAGGAATCGAATGCAACCGGCGCAGGAACACTGCCAG
CGCATCAACAATATTTTCACCTGAATCAGGATATTCTTCTAATACCTGGAATGCTGTTTTCCCGGGGATC
GCAGTGGTGAGTAACCATGCATCATCAGGAGTACGGATAAAATGCTTGATGGTCGGAAGAGGCATAAATT
CCGTCAGCCAGTTTAGTCTGACCATCTCATCTGTAACATCATTGGCAACGCTACCTTTGCCATGTTTCAG
AAACAACTCTGGCGCATGGGGCTTCCCATACAAGCGATAGATTGTCGCACCTGATTGCCCGACATTATCG
CGAGCCCATTTATACCCATATAAATCAGCATCCATGTTGGAATTTAATCGCGGCCTCGAGCAAGACGTTT
CCCGTTGAATATGGCTCATAACACCCCTTGTATTACTGTTTATGTAAGCAGACAGTTTTATTGTTCATGA
TGATATATTTTTATCTTGTGCAATGTAACATCAGAGATTTTGAGACACAACGTCGCTTTGTTGCTAGCTG
GCGGGAACGGCAATGCTCCTGGCGGCGGCGGGGCTGGTGCCCAGGTCTCCGCACAGAGCGGCGGTGCTGG
CGCTCGCGGCCAGGCGTGGTTCTTCGCGTACTGACAAGAAACCCCCCTCTTTAGGACTCAGTGTCCTTGG
GAGGGGGGCTTTTTGCGTTTCAGGAGGTCTTGGCCAGCTTGGACATCGCCTCAGCGATAGCCTCGTCGCG
GGCCTCAGACGCCATCTGGTACTTCATCGCCATCCTAGGAGTCGTGTGACCGAGACGGGCCATCAGCTCC
TTGGTCGTCGCACCTGCCTGAGCGGCGAACGTAGCGCCGACAGCGCGGAGGTCGTGGATGCGGAGTTCCG
GCCGACCGATCTTGGCGTAGCCACGCTTCAGCGACTTGGTGAACGCGGACTTCGACAGCCGGTTGCCCTG
CGTCGTGGTCACCAGGAATGCCTCGGGGCCCTTGTTCATCTTCGTACGGTCCTTCATGTGCGCTCGGATC
ATCTCCGCGACGTGAGGCGGAACCGTCACAGGACGCTTCGACCGGACGGTCTTGGCGTTGCCAACGACGA
TCTTGTTCCCCACGCGGGAAGCGCCACGGCGCACCCGGAGCTTCATCGTCATGCCGTCGTCCACGATGTC
CTTGCGGCGAAGCTCGATCAGCTCTCCGAACCGGAGGCTCGTCCACGCCAGGATGTATGCCGCGATCCGG
TAGTGCTCGAAGATCTCAGCGGCGACGATGTCCAGCTCCTCAGGCGTCAGCGCCTCTACGTCGCGCTCAT
CGGCTGCCTTCTGCTCGATCCGGCACGGGTTCTCTGCGATCAGCTTGTCCTCGACCGCTGTGTTCATCAC
CGCCCGGAGGACGTTGTAGGCATGCCGGCGGGCAGTCGGGTGCTTCCTACCCATCCCGGCCCACCACGCA
CGCACCAGAGCTGGCGTCATCTCTGTGACCGCCACTTCACCTAGCACCGGGTAGATGCGGCGCTCCGCGT
GCCCGCTGTACAGATCCCTGGTGCCGTCTGCGAGGTCGCGCTCCACGAGCCACTTCCGGGTGTACTCCTC
CAGCGTGATGGCGCTGGCGGCTGCCTTCTTCGCCCGGTCCTGTGGAGGGGTCCAGGTCTCCATCTCGATG
AGCCGCTTCTCGCCCGCGAGCCAGGCTTCGGCGTCCATCTTGTTGTCGTAGGTCTGCAGCGCGTAGTACC
TCACACCGTCCTGCGGGTTGACGTATGAGGCTTGGATCCTCCCGCTGCGCTGAGTCTTCAGCGATCCCCA
TCCGCGACGTGCCAACTAGGTCTCCTCTCGTCGTGAACAAGGCTACCGGGTTGCAACTCCTGTGCAACTC
TCAGGCTTCAACGCGCTTCTACGACCTGCAATTTCTTTCCACTTAGAGGATGCAGCCGAGAGGGGGTAAA
AACCTATCTTGACCGGCCCATATATGTGGTCGGCAGACACCCATTCTTCCAAACTAGCTACGCGGGTTCG
ATTCCCGTCGCCCGCTCCGCTGGTCAGAGGGTGTTTTCGCCCTCTGGCCATTTTTCTTTCCAGGGGTCTG
CAACTCTTGTGCGACTCTTCTGACCTGGGCATACGCGGTTGCAACGCATCCCTGATCTGGCTACTTTCGA
TGCTGACAAACGAATAGAGCCCCCCGCCTGCGCGAACAGACGAGGGGCATTCACACCAGATTGGAGCTGG
TGCAGTGAAGAGAATAGACCGGGACAAGGTTGCACCGGGAGTTGCAGCGGTCGGAACCCTCGCCGTCGGC
GGGCTGGCGTTCGCCCTGTCGTTCACGGCTCTAGC
Features (pLannotate 1.2.2; 7 found; start..end, strand, type, name):
     37..83      -  terminator     rrnB T1 terminator: transcription terminator T1 from the E. coli rrnB gene
    314..902     -  rep_origin     ori: high-copy-number ColE1/pMB1/pBR322/pUC origin of replication
    950..1093    -  CDS            TRA2_ECOLX (fragment): Protein predicted: Swiss-Prot protein existence level 4. Required for transposition of transposon Tn903. From Escherichia coli.
   1234..2049    -  CDS            KanR: aminoglycoside phosphotransferase; aph(3')-Ia; confers resistance to kanamycin in bacteria or G418 (Geneticin®) in eukaryotes
   2167..2271    +  CDS            32 (fragment): VG32_BPML5 - Protein predicted: Swiss-Prot protein existence level 4. From Mycobacterium phage L5 (Mycobacteriophage L5).
   2333..3445    -  CDS            33: VINT_BPML5 - Also known as int. Protein inferred from homology: Swiss-Prot protein existence level 3. Integrase is necessary for integration of the phage into the host genome by site-specific recombination. From Mycobacterium phage L5 (Mycobacteriophage L5).
   3858..4       +  CDS            34.1 (fragment) (across the origin): VG341_BPMD2 - Protein predicted: Swiss-Prot protein existence level 4. Putative excisionase. From Mycobacterium phage D29 (Mycobacteriophage D29).
