[The description below was written by a language model from this plasmid's Addgene catalogue record and pLannotate feature annotations shown in this document.]
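Description:
pTC-mcs is a small (about 3.96 kb) empty cloning vector built on the pMV306K backbone, an E. coli–mycobacteria shuttle plasmid of the integrating type. The only recorded insert is a 22 bp multiple cloning site placed between two retained restriction sites, one of them NotI; the other is recorded as "ClaII". No gene, promoter or reporter is recorded as payload, and the feature table annotates no promoter near the polylinker. The plasmid is catalogued as a bacterial expression vector and comes from work on improved tetracycline repressors for gene silencing in mycobacteria, so it most plausibly serves as the parental scaffold into which regulated expression cassettes are cloned, although the record does not spell out this role.

In E. coli it replicates from a ColE1/pMB1-type origin. The annotation tool labels this origin as high copy, whereas the catalogue lists the plasmid as low copy. It is selected with kanamycin through the aph(3')-Ia aminoglycoside phosphotransferase gene, which is flanked by a residual fragment of a Tn903 transposition gene. The table shows no mycobacterial replication origin. Instead the plasmid carries the mycobacteriophage L5 integrase gene (gene 33), along with fragments of neighbouring phage open reading frames, including part of gene 32 and a piece resembling a putative excisionase. L5 integrase catalyses site-specific recombination between the phage attachment site and the host chromosome, so vectors of this family are maintained as stable single-copy chromosomal insertions. The attachment site itself is not annotated here. An rrnB T1 transcription terminator sits near the sequence origin, where it can insulate the adjacent region from read-through transcription.
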