Addgene plasmid #20317: pTC-mcs
Depositing lab: Dirk Schnappinger. Depositing organization: Cornell University. Publication: Improved tetracycline repressors for gene silencing in mycobacteria. Klotzsche M, Ehrt S, Schnappinger D. Nucleic Acids Res. 2009 Apr;37(6):1778-88. doi: 10.1093/nar/gkp015. Epub 2009 Jan 27. PubMed 19174563.
Backbone
  Vector backbone: pMV306K
  Backbone size w/o insert (bp): 3933
  Vector type: Bacterial Expression
Growth in bacteria
  Bacterial resistance: Kanamycin, 50 μg/mL
  Growth temperature: 37°C
  Growth strain: DH5alpha
  Copy number: Low Copy
Gene/Insert
  Gene/Insert name: multiple cloning site
  Insert size (bp): 22
  Cloning method: Restriction Enzyme; 5′ cloning site ClaII (not destroyed); 3′ cloning site NotI (not destroyed)
  Sequencing primers: 5′ n/a
Terms and licenses: Academic/Nonprofit Terms; Industry Terms: Not Available to Industry
How to cite: pTC-mcs was a gift from Dirk Schnappinger (Addgene plasmid # 20317 ; http://n2t.net/addgene:20317 ; RRID:Addgene_20317)
