>Addgene plasmid #20317 | pTC-mcs | addgene partial sequence | sequence record 26083 | 20317 with pBR322ori-F (GGGAAACGCCTGGTATCTTT)
TCTGACTTGAGCGTCGATTTTTGTGATGCTCGTCAGGGGGGCGGAGCCTATGGAAAAACGCCAGCAACGC
GGCCTTTTTACGGTTCCTGGCCTTTTGCTGGCCTTTTGCTCACATGTTCTTTCCTGCGTTATCCCCTGAT
TCTGTGGATAACCGTATTACCGCCTTTGAGTGAGCTGATACCGCTCGCCGCAGCCGAACGACCGAGCGCA
ACGCGTGCGGCCGCGTTTAAACTTAATTAAATCGATGTCGACGTAGTTAACTAGCGTACGATCGACTGCC
AGGCATCAAATAAAACGAAAGGCTCAGTCGAAAGACTGGGCCTTTCGTTTTATGCCATCATGGCCGCGGT
GATCAGCTAGAGCCGTGAACGACAGGGCGAACGCCAGCCCGCCGACGGCGAGGGTTCCGACCGCTGCAAC
TCCCGGTGCAACCTTGTCCCGGTCTATTCTCTTCACTGCACCAGCTCCAATCTGGTGTGAATGCCCCTCG
TCTGTTCGCGCAGGCGGGGGGCTCTATTCGTTTGTCAGCATCGAAAGTAGCCAGATCAGGGATGCGTTGC
AACCGCGTATGCCCAGGTCAGAAGAGTCGCACAAGAGTTGCAGACCCCTGGAAAGAAAAATGGCCAGAGG
GCGAAAACACCCTCTGACCAGCGGANCGGGCGACGGGAATCGAACCCGCGTAGCTAGTTTGGAAGAATGG
GTGTCTGCCGACCACATATATGGGCCGGTCAAGATAGGNTTTTACCCCCTCTCNGCTGCNN
